Addgene plasmid #76842: PKD1 gRNA (BRDN0001148399)
Purpose: 3rd generation lentiviral gRNA plasmid targeting human PKD1
Depositing lab: John Doench & David Root. Depositing organization: Broad Institute. Publication: Optimized sgRNA design to maximize activity and minimize off-target effects of CRISPR-Cas9. Doench JG, Fusi N, Sullender M, Hegde M, Vaimberg EW, Donovan KF, Smith I, Tothova Z, Wilen C, Orchard R, Virgin HW, Listgarten J, Root DE. Nat Biotechnol. 2016 Jan 18. doi: 10.1038/nbt.3437. PubMed 26780180.
Backbone
  Vector backbone: lentiGuide-Puro
  Backbone manufacturer: Zhang Lab (Addgene plasmid # 52963)
  Vector type: Mammalian Expression, Lentiviral, CRISPR
  Selectable markers: Puromycin
Growth in bacteria
  Bacterial resistance: Ampicillin, 100 μg/mL
  Growth temperature: 37°C
  Growth strain: DH5alpha
  Copy number: High Copy
Gene/Insert
  Gene/Insert name: PKD1 (alt names: PKD1; NM_000296.3)
  gRNA/shRNA sequence: GTTGGTGCCATCCCTAACCA
  Species: H. sapiens (human)
  Entrez Gene: PKD1 (a.k.a. PBP, PC1, Pc-1, TRPP1)
  Promoter: hU6
  Cloning method: Unknown
  Sequencing primers: 5′ U6-F; 3′ pS2-R
Terms and licenses: Academic/Nonprofit Terms; Industry Terms: Not Available to Industry
Depositor comments: The gRNA was designed to target the following Genbank reference sequence(s): NM_000296.3,NM_001009944.2. Note that this plasmid does NOT contain Cas9. It should be used in conjunction with lentiCas9-Blast (Addgene #52962) or otherwise with cell lines already expressing Cas9. Browse the full kinome gRNA library at http://www.addgene.org/pooled-library/broadgpp-human-kinome/ or visit http://www.broadinstitute.org/rnai/public/ for detailed protocols and information.
How to cite: PKD1 gRNA (BRDN0001148399) was a gift from John Doench & David Root (Addgene plasmid # 76842 ; http://n2t.net/addgene:76842 ; RRID:Addgene_76842)
