[The description below was written by a language model from this plasmid's Addgene catalogue record and pLannotate feature annotations shown in this document.]
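Description:
PKD1 gRNA (BRDN0001148399) is a third-generation lentiviral guide RNA plasmid built on the lentiGuide-Puro backbone and designed to target human PKD1, the gene encoding polycystin-1. It is propagated in E. coli as a high-copy plasmid through a ColE1/pUC-type origin with ampicillin selection (β-lactamase). The backbone also carries an f1 origin, an SV40 origin and poly(A) signal, and leftover lac and T7/T3 cloning-vector elements that play no role in the payload.

The viral portion is arranged as a self-inactivating HIV-1 transfer vector. An RSV promoter fused to a truncated 5' LTR drives Tat-independent production of the genomic RNA. It is followed by the Ψ packaging signal with a partial gag sequence, the Rev response element for nuclear export of the unspliced transcript, a cPPT/CTS, and a ΔU3 3' LTR that disables LTR promoter activity after integration. Between the LTRs sit two expression units. A human U6 RNA polymerase III promoter transcribes the PKD1-specific spacer joined to the Streptococcus pyogenes Cas9 guide scaffold. An EF-1α core promoter with its first intron then drives puromycin N-acetyltransferase, followed by a WPRE to enhance transcript expression, so transduced mammalian cells can be selected with puromycin.

The plasmid does not encode Cas9, so it must be used with a separate Cas9 vector or in cells that already express the nuclease. The guide was designed against the human PKD1 reference transcripts and belongs to a human kinome gRNA collection produced alongside work on optimised sgRNA design. Typical use is packaging into lentivirus for stable guide delivery and CRISPR knockout of PKD1.
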