Features (pLannotate 1.2.2; 29 found; start..end, strand, type, name):
     14..80      +  CDS            small t antigen (fragment): SV40 (simian virus 40) small t antigen
    106..317     +  promoter       EF-1α core promoter: core promoter for human elongation factor EF-1α
    318..1256    +  intron         EF-1α intron A: intron upstream of the start codon of human EF-1α
   1278..1877    +  CDS            PuroR (fragment): puromycin N-acetyltransferase; pac from Streptomyces; confers resistance to puromycin
   1893..2481    +  misc_feature   WPRE: woodchuck hepatitis virus posttranscriptional regulatory element
   2532..2551    +  misc_feature   cPPT/CTS (fragment): central polypurine tract and central termination sequence of HIV-1
   2553..2786    +  LTR            3' LTR (ΔU3): self-inactivating 3' long terminal repeat (LTR) from HIV-1
   2864..2985    +  polyA_signal   SV40 poly(A) signal: SV40 polyadenylation signal
   3025..3160    +  rep_origin     SV40 ori: SV40 origin of replication
   3181..3199    -  promoter       T7 promoter: promoter for bacteriophage T7 RNA polymerase
   3207..3362    +  CDS            lacZα (fragment): LacZα fragment of β-galactosidase; lacZ fragment
   3367..3795    +  rep_origin     f1 ori (sequence partly withheld): f1 bacteriophage origin of replication; arrow indicates direction of (+) strand synthesis
   3848..3952    +  promoter       AmpR promoter: bla
   3953..4813    +  CDS            AmpR: β-lactamase; bla; confers resistance to ampicillin, carbenicillin, and related antibiotics
   4984..5572    +  rep_origin     ori: high-copy-number ColE1/pMB1/pBR322/pUC origin of replication
   5755..5847    +  CDS            lacI (fragment): lac repressor; lacI; The lac repressor binds to the lac operator to inhibit transcription in E. coli. This inhibition can be relieved by adding lactose or isopropyl-β-D-thiogalactopyranoside (IPTG).
   5860..5881    +  protein_bind   CAP binding site: CAP binding activates transcription in the presence of cAMP. E. coli catabolite activator protein
   5896..5926    +  promoter       lac promoter: promoter for the E. coli lac operon
   5934..5950    +  protein_bind   lac operator: The lac repressor binds to the lac operator to inhibit transcription in E. coli. This inhibition can be relieved by adding lactose or isopropyl-β-D-thiogalactopyranoside (IPTG). lac repressor encoded by lacI
   5995..6013    +  promoter       T3 promoter: promoter for bacteriophage T3 RNA polymerase
   6041..6267    +  promoter       RSV promoter: Rous sarcoma virus enhancer/promoter
   6268..6448    +  LTR            5' LTR (truncated): truncated 5' long terminal repeat (LTR) from HIV-1
   6495..6620    +  misc_feature   HIV-1 Ψ: packaging signal of human immunodeficiency virus type 1
   6604..6967    +  CDS            HIV-1 gag (fragment): gag protein from human immunodeficiency virus 1; gag
   7113..7346    +  misc_feature   RRE: The Rev response element (RRE) of HIV-1 allows for Rev-dependent mRNA export from the nucleus to the cytoplasm.
   7723..7749    +  CDS            Rev (fragment): human immunodeficiency virus 1 (HIV-1) Rev protein; rev; enhances nuclear export of unspliced and incompletely spliced viral mRNAs
   7753..7993    +  promoter       U6 promoter: RNA polymerase III promoter for human U6 snRNA
   8023..8098    +  misc_RNA       gRNA scaffold: guide RNA scaffold for the Streptococcus pyogenes CRISPR/Cas9 system
   8154..8271    +  misc_feature   cPPT/CTS: central polypurine tract and central termination sequence of HIV-1
>Addgene plasmid #76842 | PKD1 gRNA (BRDN0001148399) | addgene full sequence | sequence record 186612 | Addgene Assembled Sequence
CCCGGGTGCAAAGATGGATAAAGTTTTAAACAGAGAGGAATCTTTGCAGCTAATGGACCTTCTAGGTCTT
GAAAGGAGTGGGAATTGGCTCCGGTGCCCGTCAGTGGGCAGAGCGCACATCGCCCACAGTCCCCGAGAAG
TTGGGGGGAGGGGTCGGCAATTGATCCGGTGCCTAGAGAAGGTGGCGCGGGGTAAACTGGGAAAGTGATG
TCGTGTACTGGCTCCGCCTTTTTCCCGAGGGTGGGGGAGAACCGTATATAAGTGCAGTAGTCGCCGTGAA
CGTTCTTTTTCGCAACGGGTTTGCCGCCAGAACACAGGTAAGTGCCGTGTGTGGTTCCCGCGGGCCTGGC
CTCTTTACGGGTTATGGCCCTTGCGTGCCTTGAATTACTTCCACCTGGCTGCAGTACGTGATTCTTGATC
CCGAGCTTCGGGTTGGAAGTGGGTGGGAGAGTTCGAGGCCTTGCGCTTAAGGAGCCCCTTCGCCTCGTGC
TTGAGTTGAGGCCTGGCCTGGGCGCTGGGGCCGCCGCGTGCGAATCTGGTGGCACCTTCGCGCCTGTCTC
GCTGCTTTCGATAAGTCTCTAGCCATTTAAAATTTTTGATGACCTGCTGCGACGCTTTTTTTCTGGCAAG
ATAGTCTTGTAAATGCGGGCCAAGATCTGCACACTGGTATTTCGGTTTTTGGGGCCGCGGGCGGCGACGG
GGCCCGTGCGTCCCAGCGCACATGTTCGGCGAGGCGGGGCCTGCGAGCGCGGCCACCGAGAATCGGACGG
GGGTAGTCTCAAGCTGGCCGGCCTGCTCTGGTGCCTGGCCTCGCGCCGCCGTGTATCGCCCCGCCCTGGG
CGGCAAGGCTGGCCCGGTCGGCACCAGTTGCGTGAGCGGAAAGATGGCCGCTTCCCGGCCCTGCTGCAGG
GAGCTCAAAATGGAGGACGCGGCGCTCGGGAGAGCGGGCGGGTGAGTCACCCACACAAAGGAAAAGGGCC
TTTCCGTCCTCAGCCGTCGCTTCATGTGACTCCACGGAGTACCGGGCGCCGTCCAGGCACCTCGATTAGT
TCTCGAGCTTTTGGAGTACGTCGTCTTTAGGTTGGGGGGAGGGGTTTTATGCGATGGAGTTTCCCCACAC
TGAGTGGGTGGAGACTGAAGTTAGGCCAGCTTGGCACTTGATGTAATTCTCCTTGGAATTTGCCCTTTTT
GAGTTTGGATCTTGGTTCATTCTCAAGCCTCAGACAGTGGTTCAAAGTTTTTTTCTTCCATTTCAGGTGT
CGTGACGTACGGCCACCATGACCGAGTACAAGCCCACGGTGCGCCTCGCCACCCGCGACGACGTCCCCAG
GGCCGTACGCACCCTCGCCGCCGCGTTCGCCGACTACCCCGCCACGCGCCACACCGTCGATCCGGACCGC
CACATCGAGCGGGTCACCGAGCTGCAAGAACTCTTCCTCACGCGCGTCGGGCTCGACATCGGCAAGGTGT
GGGTCGCGGACGACGGCGCCGCCGTGGCGGTCTGGACCACGCCGGAGAGCGTCGAAGCGGGGGCGGTGTT
CGCCGAGATCGGCCCGCGCATGGCCGAGTTGAGCGGTTCCCGGCTGGCCGCGCAGCAACAGATGGAAGGC
CTCCTGGCGCCGCACCGGCCCAAGGAGCCCGCGTGGTTCCTGGCCACCGTCGGAGTCTCGCCCGACCACC
AGGGCAAGGGTCTGGGCAGCGCCGTCGTGCTCCCCGGAGTGGAGGCGGCCGAGCGCGCCGGGGTGCCCGC
CTTCCTGGAGACCTCCGCGCCCCGCAACCTCCCCTTCTACGAGCGGCTCGGCTTCACCGTCACCGCCGAC
GTCGAGGTGCCCGAAGGACCGCGCACCTGGTGCATGACCCGCAAGCCCGGTGCCTGAACGCGTTAAGTCG
ACAATCAACCTCTGGATTACAAAATTTGTGAAAGATTGACTGGTATTCTTAACTATGTTGCTCCTTTTAC
GCTATGTGGATACGCTGCTTTAATGCCTTTGTATCATGCTATTGCTTCCCGTATGGCTTTCATTTTCTCC
TCCTTGTATAAATCCTGGTTGCTGTCTCTTTATGAGGAGTTGTGGCCCGTTGTCAGGCAACGTGGCGTGG
TGTGCACTGTGTTTGCTGACGCAACCCCCACTGGTTGGGGCATTGCCACCACCTGTCAGCTCCTTTCCGG
GACTTTCGCTTTCCCCCTCCCTATTGCCACGGCGGAACTCATCGCCGCCTGCCTTGCCCGCTGCTGGACA
GGGGCTCGGCTGTTGGGCACTGACAATTCCGTGGTGTTGTCGGGGAAATCATCGTCCTTTCCTTGGCTGC
TCGCCTGTGTTGCCACCTGGATTCTGCGCGGGACGTCCTTCTGCTACGTCCCTTCGGCCCTCAATCCAGC
GGACCTTCCTTCCCGCGGCCTGCTGCCGGCTCTGCGGCCTCTTCCGCGTCTTCGCCTTCGCCCTCAGACG
AGTCGGATCTCCCTTTGGGCCGCCTCCCCGCGTCGACTTTAAGACCAATGACTTACAAGGCAGCTGTAGA
TCTTAGCCACTTTTTAAAAGAAAAGGGGGGACTGGAAGGGCTAATTCACTCCCAACGAAGACAAGATCTG
CTTTTTGCTTGTACTGGGTCTCTCTGGTTAGACCAGATCTGAGCCTGGGAGCTCTCTGGCTAACTAGGGA
ACCCACTGCTTAAGCCTCAATAAAGCTTGCCTTGAGTGCTTCAAGTAGTGTGTGCCCGTCTGTTGTGTGA
CTCTGGTAACTAGAGATCCCTCAGACCCTTTTAGTCAGTGTGGAAAATCTCTAGCAGTACGTATAGTAGT
TCATGTCATCTTATTATTCAGTATTTATAACTTGCAAAGAAATGAATATCAGAGAGTGAGAGGAACTTGT
TTATTGCAGCTTATAATGGTTACAAATAAAGCAATAGCATCACAAATTTCACAAATAAAGCATTTTTTTC
ACTGCATTCTAGTTGTGGTTTGTCCAAACTCATCAATGTATCTTATCATGTCTGGCTCTAGCTATCCCGC
CCCTAACTCCGCCCATCCCGCCCCTAACTCCGCCCAGTTCCGCCCATTCTCCGCCCCATGGCTGACTAAT
TTTTTTTATTTATGCAGAGGCCGAGGCCGCCTCGGCCTCTGAGCTATTCCAGAAGTAGTGAGGAGGCTTT
TTTGGAGGCCTAGGGACGTACCCAATTCGCCCTATAGTGAGTCGTATTACGCGCGCTCACTGGCCGTCGT
TTTACAACGTCGTGACTGGGAAAACCCTGGCGTTACCCAACTTAATCGCCTTGCAGCACATCCCCCTTTC
GCCAGCTGGCGTAATAGCGAAGAGGCCCGCACCGATCGCCCTTCCCAACAGTTGCGCAGCCTGAATGGCG
AATGGG
[124 nt withheld, positions 3367-3490]
C
[91 nt withheld, positions 3492-3582]
A
[49 nt withheld, positions 3584-3632]
CCTTTGACGTTGGAGTCCACGTTCTTT
[37 nt withheld, positions 3660-3696]
ACCCTATCTCGGTCTATTCTTTTGATTTATAAGGGATTTTGCCGATTTCGGCCTATTGGTTAAAAAATGA
GCTGATTTAACAAAAATTTAACGCGAATTTTAACAAAATATTAACGCTTACAATTTAGGTGGCACTTTTC
GGGGAAATGTGCGCGGAACCCCTATTTGTTTATTTTTCTAAATACATTCAAATATGTATCCGCTCATGAG
ACAATAACCCTGATAAATGCTTCAATAATATTGAAAAAGGAAGAGTATGAGTATTCAACATTTCCGTGTC
GCCCTTATTCCCTTTTTTGCGGCATTTTGCCTTCCTGTTTTTGCTCACCCAGAAACGCTGGTGAAAGTAA
AAGATGCTGAAGATCAGTTGGGTGCACGAGTGGGTTACATCGAACTGGATCTCAACAGCGGTAAGATCCT
TGAGAGTTTTCGCCCCGAAGAACGTTTTCCAATGATGAGCACTTTTAAAGTTCTGCTATGTGGCGCGGTA
TTATCCCGTATTGACGCCGGGCAAGAGCAACTCGGTCGCCGCATACACTATTCTCAGAATGACTTGGTTG
AGTACTCACCAGTCACAGAAAAGCATCTTACGGATGGCATGACAGTAAGAGAATTATGCAGTGCTGCCAT
AACCATGAGTGATAACACTGCGGCCAACTTACTTCTGACAACGATCGGAGGACCGAAGGAGCTAACCGCT
TTTTTGCACAACATGGGGGATCATGTAACTCGCCTTGATCGTTGGGAACCGGAGCTGAATGAAGCCATAC
CAAACGACGAGCGTGACACCACGATGCCTGTAGCAATGGCAACAACGTTGCGCAAACTATTAACTGGCGA
ACTACTTACTCTAGCTTCCCGGCAACAATTAATAGACTGGATGGAGGCGGATAAAGTTGCAGGACCACTT
CTGCGCTCGGCCCTTCCGGCTGGCTGGTTTATTGCTGATAAATCTGGAGCCGGTGAGCGTGGGTCTCGCG
GTATCATTGCAGCACTGGGGCCAGATGGTAAGCCCTCCCGTATCGTAGTTATCTACACGACGGGGAGTCA
GGCAACTATGGATGAACGAAATAGACAGATCGCTGAGATAGGTGCCTCACTGATTAAGCATTGGTAACTG
TCAGACCAAGTTTACTCATATATACTTTAGATTGATTTAAAACTTCATTTTTAATTTAAAAGGATCTAGG
TGAAGATCCTTTTTGATAATCTCATGACCAAAATCCCTTAACGTGAGTTTTCGTTCCACTGAGCGTCAGA
CCCCGTAGAAAAGATCAAAGGATCTTCTTGAGATCCTTTTTTTCTGCGCGTAATCTGCTGCTTGCAAACA
AAAAAACCACCGCTACCAGCGGTGGTTTGTTTGCCGGATCAAGAGCTACCAACTCTTTTTCCGAAGGTAA
CTGGCTTCAGCAGAGCGCAGATACCAAATACTGTTCTTCTAGTGTAGCCGTAGTTAGGCCACCACTTCAA
GAACTCTGTAGCACCGCCTACATACCTCGCTCTGCTAATCCTGTTACCAGTGGCTGCTGCCAGTGGCGAT
AAGTCGTGTCTTACCGGGTTGGACTCAAGACGATAGTTACCGGATAAGGCGCAGCGGTCGGGCTGAACGG
GGGGTTCGTGCACACAGCCCAGCTTGGAGCGAACGACCTACACCGAACTGAGATACCTACAGCGTGAGCT
ATGAGAAAGCGCCACGCTTCCCGAAGGGAGAAAGGCGGACAGGTATCCGGTAAGCGGCAGGGTCGGAACA
GGAGAGCGCACGAGGGAGCTTCCAGGGGGAAACGCCTGGTATCTTTATAGTCCTGTCGGGTTTCGCCACC
TCTGACTTGAGCGTCGATTTTTGTGATGCTCGTCAGGGGGGCGGAGCCTATGGAAAAACGCCAGCAACGC
GGCCTTTTTACGGTTCCTGGCCTTTTGCTGGCCTTTTGCTCACATGTTCTTTCCTGCGTTATCCCCTGAT
TCTGTGGATAACCGTATTACCGCCTTTGAGTGAGCTGATACCGCTCGCCGCAGCCGAACGACCGAGCGCA
GCGAGTCAGTGAGCGAGGAAGCGGAAGAGCGCCCAATACGCAAACCGCCTCTCCCCGCGCGTTGGCCGAT
TCATTAATGCAGCTGGCACGACAGGTTTCCCGACTGGAAAGCGGGCAGTGAGCGCAACGCAATTAATGTG
AGTTAGCTCACTCATTAGGCACCCCAGGCTTTACACTTTATGCTTCCGGCTCGTATGTTGTGTGGAATTG
TGAGCGGATAACAATTTCACACAGGAAACAGCTATGACCATGATTACGCCAAGCGCGCAATTAACCCTCA
CTAAAGGGAACAAAAGCTGGAGCTGCAAGCTTAATGTAGTCTTATGCAATACTCTTGTAGTCTTGCAACA
TGGTAACGATGAGTTAGCAACATGCCTTACAAGGAGAGAAAAAGCACCGTGCATGCCGATTGGTGGAAGT
AAGGTGGTACGATCGTGCCTTATTAGGAAGGCAACAGACGGGTCTGACATGGATTGGACGAACCACTGAA
TTGCCGCATTGCAGAGATATTGTATTTAAGTGCCTAGCTCGATACATAAACGGGTCTCTCTGGTTAGACC
AGATCTGAGCCTGGGAGCTCTCTGGCTAACTAGGGAACCCACTGCTTAAGCCTCAATAAAGCTTGCCTTG
AGTGCTTCAAGTAGTGTGTGCCCGTCTGTTGTGTGACTCTGGTAACTAGAGATCCCTCAGACCCTTTTAG
TCAGTGTGGAAAATCTCTAGCAGTGGCGCCCGAACAGGGACTTGAAAGCGAAAGGGAAACCAGAGGAGCT
CTCTCGACGCAGGACTCGGCTTGCTGAAGCGCGCACGGCAAGAGGCGAGGGGCGGCGACTGGTGAGTACG
CCAAAAATTTTGACTAGCGGAGGCTAGAAGGAGAGAGATGGGTGCGAGAGCGTCAGTATTAAGCGGGGGA
GAATTAGATCGCGATGGGAAAAAATTCGGTTAAGGCCAGGGGGAAAGAAAAAATATAAATTAAAACATAT
AGTATGGGCAAGCAGGGAGCTAGAACGATTCGCAGTTAATCCTGGCCTGTTAGAAACATCAGAAGGCTGT
AGACAAATACTGGGACAGCTACAACCATCCCTTCAGACAGGATCAGAAGAACTTAGATCATTATATAATA
CAGTAGCAACCCTCTATTGTGTGCATCAAAGGATAGAGATAAAAGACACCAAGGAAGCTTTAGACAAGAT
AGAGGAAGAGCAAAACAAAAGTAAGACCACCGCACAGCAAGCGGCCGCTGATCTTCAGACCTGGAGGAGG
AGATATGAGGGACAATTGGAGAAGTGAATTATATAAATATAAAGTAGTAAAAATTGAACCATTAGGAGTA
GCACCCACCAAGGCAAAGAGAAGAGTGGTGCAGAGAGAAAAAAGAGCAGTGGGAATAGGAGCTTTGTTCC
TTGGGTTCTTGGGAGCAGCAGGAAGCACTATGGGCGCAGCGTCAATGACGCTGACGGTACAGGCCAGACA
ATTATTGTCTGGTATAGTGCAGCAGCAGAACAATTTGCTGAGGGCTATTGAGGCGCAACAGCATCTGTTG
CAACTCACAGTCTGGGGCATCAAGCAGCTCCAGGCAAGAATCCTGGCTGTGGAAAGATACCTAAAGGATC
AACAGCTCCTGGGGATTTGGGGTTGCTCTGGAAAACTCATTTGCACCACTGCTGTGCCTTGGAATGCTAG
TTGGAGTAATAAATCTCTGGAACAGATTTGGAATCACACGACCTGGATGGAGTGGGACAGAGAAATTAAC
AATTACACAAGCTTAATACACTCCTTAATTGAAGAATCGCAAAACCAGCAAGAAAAGAATGAACAAGAAT
TATTGGAATTAGATAAATGGGCAAGTTTGTGGAATTGGTTTAACATAACAAATTGGCTGTGGTATATAAA
ATTATTCATAATGATAGTAGGAGGCTTGGTAGGTTTAAGAATAGTTTTTGCTGTACTTTCTATAGTGAAT
AGAGTTAGGCAGGGATATTCACCATTATCGTTTCAGACCCACCTCCCAACCCCGAGGGGACCCAGAGAGG
GCCTATTTCCCATGATTCCTTCATATTTGCATATACGATACAAGGCTGTTAGAGAGATAATTAGAATTAA
TTTGACTGTAAACACAAAGATATTAGTACAAAATACGTGACGTAGAAAGTAATAATTTCTTGGGTAGTTT
GCAGTTTTAAAATTATGTTTTAAAATGGACTATCATATGCTTACCGTAACTTGAAAGTATTTCGATTTCT
TGGCTTTATATATCTTGTGGAAAGGACGAAACACCGGTTGGTGCCATCCCTAACCAGTTTTAGAGCTAGA
AATAGCAAGTTAAAATAAGGCTAGTCCGTTATCAACTTGAAAAAGTGGCACCGAGTCGGTGCTTTTTTAA
GCTTGGCGTAACTAGATCTTGAGACAAATGGCAGTATTCATCCACAATTTTAAAAGAAAAGGGGGGATTG
GGGGGTACAGTGCAGGGGAAAGAATAGTAGACATAATAGCAACAGACATACAAACTAAAGAATTACAAAA
ACAAATTACAAAAATTCAAAATTTTCGGGTTTATTACAGGGACAGCAGAGATCCACTTTGGCGCCGGCTC
GAGGGGG
