>Addgene plasmid #76842 | PKD1 gRNA (BRDN0001148399) | depositor partial sequence | sequence record 144302 | Target Sequence
GTTGGTGCCATCCCTAACCA
