>Addgene plasmid #76842 | PKD1 gRNA (BRDN0001148399) | addgene partial sequence | sequence record 186611 | hU6-F
TAGAAAGTAATAATTTCTTGGGTAGTTTGCAGTTTTAAAATTATGTTTTAAAATGGACTATCATATGCTT
ACCGTAACTTGAAAGTATTTCGATTTCTTGGCTTTATATATCTTGTGGAAAGGACGAAACACCGGTTGGT
GCCATCCCTAACCAGTTTTAGAGCTAGAAATAGCAAGTTAAAATAAGGCTAGTCCGTTATCAACTTGAAA
AAGTGGCACCGAGTCGGTGCTTTTTTAAGCTTGGCGTAACTAGATCTTGAGACAAATGGCAGTATTCATC
CACAATTTTAAAAGAAAAGGGGGGATTGGGGGGTACAGTGCAGGGGAAAGAATAGTAGACATAATAGCAA
CAGACATACAAACTAAAGAATTACAAAAACAAATTACAAAAATTCAAAATTTTCGGGTTTATTACAGGGA
CAGCAGAGATCCACTTTGGCGCCGGCTCGAGGGGGCCCGGGTGCAAAGATGGATAAAGTTTTAAACAGAG
AGGAATCTTTGCAGCTAATGGACCTTCTAGGTCTTGAAAGGAGTGGGAATTGGCTCCGGTGCCCGTCAGT
GGGCAGAGCG
